Addgene plasmid #105458: pISH-Gucy1b3
Purpose: to generate a riboprobe for in situ hybridazation
Depositing lab: Peter Mombaerts. Depositing organization: Max Planck Research Unit for Neurogenetics. Publication: Trpc2-expressing sensory neurons in the mouse main olfactory epithelium of type B express the soluble guanylate cyclase Gucy1b2. Omura M, Mombaerts P. Mol Cell Neurosci. 2015 Mar;65:114-24. doi: 10.1016/j.mcn.2015.02.012. Epub 2015 Feb 19. PubMed 25701815.
Backbone
  Vector backbone: pGEM-Teasy
  Backbone size w/o insert (bp): 3015
  Vector type: to ganerate riboprobe
Growth in bacteria
  Bacterial resistance: Ampicillin, 100 μg/mL
  Growth temperature: 37°C
  Growth strain: DH5alpha
  Copy number: High Copy
Gene/Insert
  Gene/Insert name: Gucy1b3
  Species: M. musculus (mouse)
  Insert size (bp): 935
  Entrez Gene: Gucy1b1 (a.k.a. GC-S-beta-1, GCbeta1, Gucy1b3)
  Cloning method: Unknown
  Sequencing primers: 5′ M13-for; 3′ M13-Reverse
Terms and licenses: Academic/Nonprofit Terms; Industry Terms: Not Available to Industry
Depositor comments: Linearize with NcoI, use SP6 RNA polymerase for IVT.
How to cite: pISH-Gucy1b3 was a gift from Peter Mombaerts (Addgene plasmid # 105458 ; http://n2t.net/addgene:105458 ; RRID:Addgene_105458)
