[The description below was written by a language model from this plasmid's Addgene catalogue record and pLannotate feature annotations shown in this document.]
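Description:
pISH-Gucy1b3 is a small bacterial cloning plasmid built on the pGEM-T Easy backbone and intended as a template for in vitro transcription of a riboprobe for in situ hybridization. It carries a 935 bp fragment of the mouse Gucy1b3 gene (now designated Gucy1b1), which encodes the beta-1 subunit of soluble guanylate cyclase, the enzyme that produces cGMP in response to nitric oxide. The plasmid is maintained at high copy in E. coli through a ColE1/pUC-type origin and selected with ampicillin via the β-lactamase gene and its native promoter. An f1 phage origin is also present, as are remnants of the lacZα region with the lac promoter, operator and CAP site that the backbone uses for blue/white screening of inserts.

The insert sits in the multiple cloning region between opposing bacteriophage T7 and SP6 promoters, so RNA of either strand can in principle be transcribed. The automated annotation recognises only about 100 bp of the insert as Gucy1b1 coding sequence, in the same orientation as the T7 promoter, so much of the cloned fragment may be non-coding, although the record does not say this. A short hit to a hornet peptide near the SP6 side is most likely a spurious match. The depositor notes that the probe is made by linearising the plasmid with NcoI and transcribing with SP6 RNA polymerase, which, given the annotated orientation, would yield an antisense run-off transcript suitable for detecting Gucy1b3 mRNA in tissue sections. The cloning method is not recorded. The associated work concerns guanylate cyclase expression in sensory neurons of the mouse main olfactory epithelium.
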