Features (pLannotate 1.2.2; 14 found; start..end, strand, type, name):
     24..42      +  promoter       T7 promoter: promoter for bacteriophage T7 RNA polymerase
     97..198     +  CDS            Gucy1b1 (fragment): GCYB1_MOUSE - Also known as Gucy1b3. Experimental evidence at protein level: Swiss-Prot protein existence level 1. Mediates responses to nitric oxide (NO) by catalyzing the biosynthesis of the signaling molecule cGMP. From Mus musculus (Mouse).
   1043..1105    -  CDS            VESPI_VESMG (fragment): Experimental evidence at protein level: Swiss-Prot protein existence level 1. Shows contractile activity on isolated ileum smooth muscle. From Vespa magnifica (Hornet).
   1117..1135    -  promoter       SP6 promoter: promoter for bacteriophage SP6 RNA polymerase
   1177..1193    -  protein_bind   lac operator: The lac repressor binds to the lac operator to inhibit transcription in E. coli. This inhibition can be relieved by adding lactose or isopropyl-β-D-thiogalactopyranoside (IPTG). lac repressor encoded by lacI
   1201..1231    -  promoter       lac promoter: promoter for the E. coli lac operon
   1246..1267    -  protein_bind   CAP binding site: CAP binding activates transcription in the presence of cAMP. E. coli catabolite activator protein
   1280..1372    -  CDS            lacI (fragment): lac repressor; lacI; The lac repressor binds to the lac operator to inhibit transcription in E. coli. This inhibition can be relieved by adding lactose or isopropyl-β-D-thiogalactopyranoside (IPTG).
   1555..2143    -  rep_origin     ori: high-copy-number ColE1/pMB1/pBR322/pUC origin of replication
   2314..3174    -  CDS            AmpR: β-lactamase; bla; confers resistance to ampicillin, carbenicillin, and related antibiotics
   3175..3279    -  promoter       AmpR promoter: bla
   3306..3356    +  misc_feature   bom (fragment): basis of mobility region from pBR322
   3384..3812    -  rep_origin     f1 ori (sequence partly withheld): f1 bacteriophage origin of replication; arrow indicates direction of (+) strand synthesis
   3816..21      -  CDS            lacZα (fragment) (across the origin): LacZα fragment of β-galactosidase; lacZ fragment
>Addgene plasmid #105458 | pISH-Gucy1b3 | addgene full sequence | sequence record 202907 | Addgene NGS Result
GTAAAACGACGGCCAGTGAATTGTAATACGACTCACTATAGGGCGAATTGGGCCCGACGTCGCATGCTCC
CGGCCGCCATGGCGGCCGCGGGAATTCGATTCCCAGTGTCTATGAAGGGCAAGAAGGAACCAATGCAAGT
CTGGTTCCTATCCAGGAAAAATACAGGCACGGAGGAAACAAATGAGGAGGATGAAAACTGAGTGTCAGGT
TGTGGAACAAAGAGAACGTCGGTTGGGTTCGGGTGACAGTCTAATGTGTGTCAAGCAAGGAGCACTTCTT
CCCTGTGGATAGCAATTTCTACTTCGTGTTTTAGTGGCCCAAGGCTTTCTCCTAGTTACACAGATCTCAC
ACTATGGTTTATTTGATTTTAGCTCTGCTTTCGATTACTTTTAAGGTCTCAGTATATTTTCCAAAGTTTG
GGTTTTTGATGTGGATGACTTGAGCTGTTTCTTAAATTCTGCTACAAGCATTGCCTAGACGGACGTTCTA
AAGGTGATAAGCACCCACTGTGTTAAGTTTGTTAAATCTGATAGAACGAGACTTAATAGTATCTGGCCAT
GCGTGTATATATCATGGCTCAGTAGATTTGTTTTATGCTCCATGTATATGTGTGTGTATATGTATATTTT
AATGACTATACCATAAAACAAAGTTTATATCATGTTGGTGCATGGCATTCTAGAAACCATTTTGTACACG
AGTGAATCTAAGTTTTAGGGAAAAAAGGCAATTTATTTGTAGACTTCTGAAGTAAGAATTAGTATGCTAT
ATTAGGAAAAGGAGTGACTATTTTGAAGTATGTCAATTCCCTTCTGGGACTCTATTATTGCAAAAATTGG
TTGCTCATTCAAATTTTATGCCAATTACATTTTATCTAACATCTACATTGCCCTAATTTGTACTGAAGTC
CTTGTATATTGTGTTTGGTTGACTACTGGTAGCTGTGATGGGGGCTGCATTGTTTCACACTGAAGGGTTA
CATTTGCTTTAGCAAGTGTTTGGGGTCAAACTATGTCCAGGAACAAGGCTGGGAATAATCACTAGTGAAT
TCGCGGCCGCCTGCAGGTCGACCATATGGGAGAGCTCCCAACGCGTTGGATGCATAGCTTGAGTATTCTA
TAGTGTCACCTAAATAGCTTGGCGTAATCATGGTCATAGCTGTTTCCTGTGTGAAATTGTTATCCGCTCA
CAATTCCACACAACATACGAGCCGGAAGCATAAAGTGTAAAGCCTGGGGTGCCTAATGAGTGAGCTAACT
CACATTAATTGCGTTGCGCTCACTGCCCGCTTTCCAGTCGGGAAACCTGTCGTGCCAGCTGCATTAATGA
ATCGGCCAACGCGCGGGGAGAGGCGGTTTGCGTATTGGGCGCTCTTCCGCTTCCTCGCTCACTGACTCGC
TGCGCTCGGTCGTTCGGCTGCGGCGAGCGGTATCAGCTCACTCAAAGGCGGTAATACGGTTATCCACAGA
ATCAGGGGATAACGCAGGAAAGAACATGTGAGCAAAAGGCCAGCAAAAGGCCAGGAACCGTAAAAAGGCC
GCGTTGCTGGCGTTTTTCCATAGGCTCCGCCCCCCTGACGAGCATCACAAAAATCGACGCTCAAGTCAGA
GGTGGCGAAACCCGACAGGACTATAAAGATACCAGGCGTTTCCCCCTGGAAGCTCCCTCGTGCGCTCTCC
TGTTCCGACCCTGCCGCTTACCGGATACCTGTCCGCCTTTCTCCCTTCGGGAAGCGTGGCGCTTTCTCAT
AGCTCACGCTGTAGGTATCTCAGTTCGGTGTAGGTCGTTCGCTCCAAGCTGGGCTGTGTGCACGAACCCC
CCGTTCAGCCCGACCGCTGCGCCTTATCCGGTAACTATCGTCTTGAGTCCAACCCGGTAAGACACGACTT
ATCGCCACTGGCAGCAGCCACTGGTAACAGGATTAGCAGAGCGAGGTATGTAGGCGGTGCTACAGAGTTC
TTGAAGTGGTGGCCTAACTACGGCTACACTAGAAGAACAGTATTTGGTATCTGCGCTCTGCTGAAGCCAG
TTACCTTCGGAAAAAGAGTTGGTAGCTCTTGATCCGGCAAACAAACCACCGCTGGTAGCGGTGGTTTTTT
TGTTTGCAAGCAGCAGATTACGCGCAGAAAAAAAGGATCTCAAGAAGATCCTTTGATCTTTTCTACGGGG
TCTGACGCTCAGTGGAACGAAAACTCACGTTAAGGGATTTTGGTCATGAGATTATCAAAAAGGATCTTCA
CCTAGATCCTTTTAAATTAAAAATGAAGTTTTAAATCAATCTAAAGTATATATGAGTAAACTTGGTCTGA
CAGTTACCAATGCTTAATCAGTGAGGCACCTATCTCAGCGATCTGTCTATTTCGTTCATCCATAGTTGCC
TGACTCCCCGTCGTGTAGATAACTACGATACGGGAGGGCTTACCATCTGGCCCCAGTGCTGCAATGATAC
CGCGAGACCCACGCTCACCGGCTCCAGATTTATCAGCAATAAACCAGCCAGCCGGAAGGGCCGAGCGCAG
AAGTGGTCCTGCAACTTTATCCGCCTCCATCCAGTCTATTAATTGTTGCCGGGAAGCTAGAGTAAGTAGT
TCGCCAGTTAATAGTTTGCGCAACGTTGTTGCCATTGCTACAGGCATCGTGGTGTCACGCTCGTCGTTTG
GTATGGCTTCATTCAGCTCCGGTTCCCAACGATCAAGGCGAGTTACATGATCCCCCATGTTGTGCAAAAA
AGCGGTTAGCTCCTTCGGTCCTCCGATCGTTGTCAGAAGTAAGTTGGCCGCAGTGTTATCACTCATGGTT
ATGGCAGCACTGCATAATTCTCTTACTGTCATGCCATCCGTAAGATGCTTTTCTGTGACTGGTGAGTACT
CAACCAAGTCATTCTGAGAATAGTGTATGCGGCGACCGAGTTGCTCTTGCCCGGCGTCAATACGGGATAA
TACCGCGCCACATAGCAGAACTTTAAAAGTGCTCATCATTGGAAAACGTTCTTCGGGGCGAAAACTCTCA
AGGATCTTACCGCTGTTGAGATCCAGTTCGATGTAACCCACTCGTGCACCCAACTGATCTTCAGCATCTT
TTACTTTCACCAGCGTTTCTGGGTGAGCAAAAACAGGAAGGCAAAATGCCGCAAAAAAGGGAATAAGGGC
GACACGGAAATGTTGAATACTCATACTCTTCCTTTTTCAATATTATTGAAGCATTTATCAGGGTTATTGT
CTCATGAGCGGATACATATTTGAATGTATTTAGAAAAATAAACAAATAGGGGTTCCGCGCACATTTCCCC
GAAAAGTGCCACCTGATGCGGTGTGAAATACCGCACAGATGCGTAAGGAGAAAATACCGCATCAGGAAAT
TGTAAGCGTTAATATTTTGTTAAAATTCGCGTTAAATTTTTGTTAAATCAGCTCATTTTTTAACCAATAG
GCCGAAATCGGCAAAATCCCTTATAAATCAAAAGAATAGACCGAGATAGGGT
[37 nt withheld, positions 3483-3519]
AAAGAACGTGGACTCCAACGTCAAAGG
[49 nt withheld, positions 3547-3595]
T
[91 nt withheld, positions 3597-3687]
G
[124 nt withheld, positions 3689-3812]
CCATTCGCCATTCAGGCTGCGCAACTGTTGGGAAGGGCGATCGGTGCGGGCCTCTTCGCTATTACGCCAG
CTGGCGAAAGGGGGATGTGCTGCAAGGCGATTAAGTTGGGTAACGCCAGGGTTTTCCCAGTCACGACGTT
