>Addgene plasmid #105458 | pISH-Gucy1b3 | depositor partial sequence | sequence record 199636 | insert: sequenced with M13-for primer
GACGTCGCATGCTCCCGGCCGCCATGGCGGCCGCGGGAATTCGATTCCCAGTGTCTATGAAGGGCAAGAA
GGAACCAATGCAAGTCTGGTTCCTATCCAGGAAAAATACAGGCACGGAGGAAACAAATGAGGAGGATGAA
AACTGAGTGTCAGGTTGTGGAACAAAGAGAACGTCGGTTGGGTTCGGGTGACAGTCTAATGTGTGTCAAG
CAAGGAGCACTTCTTCCCTGTGGATAGCAATTTCTACTTCGTGTTTTAGTGGCCCAAGGCTTTCTCCTAG
TTACACAGATCTCACACTATGGTTTATTTGATTTTAGCTCTGCTTTCGATTACTTTTAAGGTCTCAGTAT
ATTTTCCAAAGTTTGGGTTTTTGATGTGGATGACTTGAGCTGTTTCTTAAATTCTGCTACAAGCATTGCC
TAGACGGACGTTCTAAAGGTGATAAGCACCCACTGTGTTAAGTTTGTTAAATCTGATAGAACGAGACTTA
ATAGTATCTGGCCATGCGTGTATATATCATGGCTCAGTAGATTTGTTTTATGCTCCATGTATATGTGTGT
GTATATGTATATTTTAATGACTATACCATAAAACAAAGTTTATATCATGTTGGTGCATGGCATTCTAGAA
ACCATTTTGTACACGAGTGAATCTAAGTTTTAGGGAAAAAAGGCAATTTATTTGTAGACTTCTGAAGTAA
GAATTAGTATGCTATATTAGGAAAAGGAGTGACTATTTTGAAGTATGTCAATTCCCTTCTGGGACTCTAT
TATTGCAAAAATTGGTTGCTCATTCAAATTTTATGCCAATTACATTTTATCTAACATCTACATTGCCCTA
ATTTGTACTGAAGTCCTTGTATATTGTGTTTGGTTGACTACTGGTAGCTGTGATGGGGGC
