>Addgene plasmid #105458 | pISH-Gucy1b3 | depositor partial sequence | sequence record 199637 | insert: sequenced with M31-rev primer
TCCAACGCGTTGGGAGCTCTCCCATATGGTCGACCTGCAGGCGGCCGCGAATTCACTAGTGATTATTCCC
AGCCTTGTTCCTGGACATAGTTTGACCCCAAACACTTGCTAAAGCAAATGTAACCCTTCAGTGTGAAACA
ATGCAGCCCCCATCACAGCTACCAGTAGTCAACCAAACACAATATACAAGGACTTCAGTACAAATTAGGG
CAATGTAGATGTTAGATAAAATGTAATTGGCATAAAATTTGAATGAGCAACCAATTTTTGCAATAATAGA
GTCCCAGAAGGGAATTGACATACTTCAAAATAGTCACTCCTTTTCCTAATATAGCATACTAATTCTTACT
TCAGAAGTCTACAAATAAATTGCCTTTTTTCCCTAAAACTTAGATTCACTCGTGTACAAAATGGTTTCTA
GAATGCCATGCACCAACATGATATAAACTTTGTTTTATGGTATAGTCATTAAAATATACATATACACACA
CATATACATGGAGCATAAAACAAATCTACTGAGCCATGATATATACACGCATGGCCAGATACTATTAAGT
CTCGTTCTATCAGATTTAACAAACTTAACACAGTGGGTGCTTATCACCTTTAGAACGTCCGTCTAGGCAA
TGCTTGTAGCAGAATTTAAGAAACAGCTCAAGTCATCCACATCAAAAACCCAAACTTTGGAAAATATACT
GAGACCTTAAAAGTAATCGAAAGCAGAGCTAAAATCAAATAAACCATAGTGTGAGATCTGTGTAACTAGG
AGAAAGCCTTGGGCCACTAAAACACGAAGTAGAAATTGCTATCCACAGGGAAGAAGTGCTCCTTGCTTGA
CACACATTAGACTGTCACCCGAACCCAACCGACGTTCTCTTTGTTCCACAACCTGACACTCAGTTTTCAT
CCTCCTCATTTGTTTCCTCCGTGCCTGTATTTTTCCTGGATAGGAACCAGACTTGCATTGGTTCCTTCTT
GCCCTTCATAGACACTGGGG
